>Addgene plasmid #233257 | Start Stuffer TurboID V5 T2A BFP | addgene full sequence | sequence record 464637 | Addgene NGS Result
CCCGGGGTTATTAATAGTAATCAATTACGGGGTCATTAGTTCATAGCCCATATATGGAGTTCCGCGTTAC
ATAACTTACGGTAAATGGCCCGCCTGGCTGACCGCCCAACGACCCCCGCCCATTGACGTCAATAATGACG
TATGTTCCCATAGTAACGCCAATAGGGACTTTCCATTGACGTCAATGGGTGGAGTATTTACGGTAAACTG
CCCACTTGGCAGTACATCAAGTGTATCATATGCCAAGTACGCCCCCTATTGACGTCAATGACGGTAAATG
GCCCGCCTGGCATTATGCCCAGTACATGACCTTATGGGACTTTCCTACTTGGCAGTACATCTACGTATTA
GTCATCGCTATTACCATGGTGATGCGGTTTTGGCAGTACATCAATGGGCGTGGATAGCGGTTTGACTCAC
GGGGATTTCCAAGTCTCCACCCCATTGACGTCAATGGGAGTTTGTTTTGGCACCAAAATCAACGGGACTT
TCCAAAATGTCGTAACAACTCCGCCCCATTGACGCAAATGGGCGGTAGGCGTGTACGGTGGGAGGTCTAT
ATAAGCAGAGCTGGTTTAGTGAACCGTCAGATCCGCTAGCGTTAACGCCACCATGGCCGGATCCGGATCA
GGAAGCATCGATAAAGACAATACTGTGCCTCTGAAGCTGATCGCTCTCCTGGCTAATGGCGAGTTCCATA
GTGGCGAACAGCTGGGAGAAACCCTGGGCATGTCCAGGGCCGCTATCAACAAGCACATTCAGACTCTGCG
CGACTGGGGCGTGGACGTGTTCACCGTGCCCGGAAAGGGCTACTCTCTGCCCGAGCCTATCCCGCTGCTG
AACGCTAAACAGATTCTGGGACAGCTGGACGGCGGGAGCGTGGCAGTCCTGCCTGTGGTCGACTCCACCA
ATCAGTACCTGCTGGATCGAATCGGCGAGCTGAAGAGTGGGGATGCTTGCATTGCAGAATATCAGCAGGC
AGGGAGAGGAAGCAGAGGGAGGAAATGGTTCTCTCCTTTTGGAGCTAACCTGTACCTGAGTATGTTTTGG
CGCCTGAAGCGGGGACCAGCAGCAATCGGCCTGGGCCCGGTCATCGGAATTGTCATGGCAGAAGCGCTGC
GAAAGCTGGGAGCAGACAAGGTGCGAGTCAAATGGCCCAATGACCTGTATCTGCAGGATAGAAAGCTGGC
AGGCATCCTGGTGGAGCTGGCCGGAATAACAGGCGATGCTGCACAGATCGTCATTGGCGCCGGGATTAAC
GTGGCTATGAGGCGCGTGGAGGAAAGCGTGGTCAATCAGGGCTGGATCACACTGCAGGAAGCAGGGATTA
ACCTGGACAGGAATACTCTGGCCGCTACGCTGATCCGAGAGCTGCGGGCAGCCCTGGAACTGTTCGAGCA
GGAAGGCCTGGCTCCATATCTGCCACGGTGGGAGAAGCTGGATAACTTCATCAATAGACCCGTGAAGCTG
ATCATTGGGGACAAAGAGATTTTCGGGATTAGCCGGGGGATTGATAAACAGGGAGCCCTGCTGCTGGAAC
AGGACGGAGTTATCAAACCCTGGATGGGCGGAGAAATCAGTCTGCGGTCTGCCGAAAAGCGTACGGGCAA
GCCCATCCCCAACCCCCTGCTGGGCCTGGACAGCACCACGCGTGAGGGCAGAGGAAGTCTTCTAACATGC
GGTGACGTGGAGGAGAATCCCGGCCCTATGAGCGAGCTGATTAAGGAGAACATGCACATGAAGCTGTACA
TGGAGGGCACCGTGGACAACCATCACTTCAAGTGCACATCCGAGGGCGAAGGCAAGCCCTACGAGGGCAC
CCAGACCATGAGAATCAAGGTGGTCGAGGGCGGCCCTCTCCCCTTCGCCTTCGACATCCTGGCTACTAGC
TTCCTCTACGGCAGCAAGACCTTCATCAACCACACCCAGGGCATCCCCGACTTCTTCAAGCAGTCCTTCC
CTGAGGGCTTCACATGGGAGAGAGTCACCACATACGAAGACGGGGGCGTGCTGACCGCTACCCAGGACAC
CAGCCTCCAGGACGGCTGCCTCATCTACAACGTCAAGATCAGAGGGGTGAACTTCACATCCAACGGCCCT
GTGATGCAGAAGAAAACACTCGGCTGGGAGGCCTTCACCGAGACGCTGTACCCCGCTGACGGCGGCCTGG
AAGGCAGAAACGACATGGCCCTGAAGCTCGTGGGCGGGAGCCATCTGATCGCAAACATCAAGACCACATA
TAGATCCAAGAAACCCGCTAAGAACCTCAAGATGCCTGGCGTCTACTATGTGGACTACAGACTGGAAAGA
ATCAAGGAGGCCAACAACGAGACCTACGTCGAGCAGCACGAGGTGGCAGTGGCCAGATACTGCGACCTCC
CTAGCAAACTGGGGCACAAGCTTAATTAAACCGGTGGCGCGTTAAGTCGACAATCAACCTCTGGATTACA
AAATTTGTGAAAGATTGACTGGTATTCTTAACTATGTTGCTCCTTTTACGCTATGTGGATACGCTGCTTT
AATGCCTTTGTATCATGCTATTGCTTCCCGTATGGCTTTCATTTTCTCCTCCTTGTATAAATCCTGGTTG
CTGTCTCTTTATGAGGAGTTGTGGCCCGTTGTCAGGCAACGTGGCGTGGTGTGCACTGTGTTTGCTGACG
CAACCCCCACTGGTTGGGGCATTGCCACCACCTGTCAGCTCCTTTCCGGGACTTTCGCTTTCCCCCTCCC
TATTGCCACGGCGGAACTCATCGCCGCCTGCCTTGCCCGCTGCTGGACAGGGGCTCGGCTGTTGGGCACT
GACAATTCCGTGGTGTTGTCGGGGAAATCATCGTCCTTTCCTTGGCTGCTCGCCTGTGTTGCCACCTGGA
TTCTGCGCGGGACGTCCTTCTGCTACGTCCCTTCGGCCCTCAATCCAGCGGACCTTCCTTCCCGCGGCCT
GCTGCCGGCTCTGCGGCCTCTTCCGCGTCTTCGCCTTCGCCCTCAGACGAGTCGGATCTCCCTTTGGGCC
GCCTCCCCGCGTCGACTTTAAGACCAATGACTTACAAGGCAGCTGTAGATCTTAGCCACTTTTTAAAAGA
AAAGGGGGGACTGGAAGGGCTAATTCACTCCCAACGAAGACAAGATCTGCTTTTTGCTTGTACTGGGTCT
CTCTGGTTAGACCAGATCTGAGCCTGGGAGCTCTCTGGCTAACTAGGGAACCCACTGCTTAAGCCTCAAT
AAAGCTTGCCTTGAGTGCTTCAAGTAGTGTGTGCCCGTCTGTTGTGTGACTCTGGTAACTAGAGATCCCT
CAGACCCTTTTAGTCAGTGTGGAAAATCTCTAGCAGTACGTATAGTAGTTCATGTCATCTTATTATTCAG
TATTTATAACTTGCAAAGAAATGAATATCAGAGAGTGAGAGGAACTTGTTTATTGCAGCTTATAATGGTT
ACAAATAAAGCAATAGCATCACAAATTTCACAAATAAAGCATTTTTTTCACTGCATTCTAGTTGTGGTTT
GTCCAAACTCATCAATGTATCTTATCATGTCTGGCTCTAGCTATCCCGCCCCTAACTCCGCCCATCCCGC
CCCTAACTCCGCCCAGTTCCGCCCATTCTCCGCCCCATGGCTGACTAATTTTTTTTATTTATGCAGAGGC
CGAGGCCGCCTCGGCCTCTGAGCTATTCCAGAAGTAGTGAGGAGGCTTTTTTGGAGGCCTAGGGACGTAC
CCAATTCGCCCTATAGTGAGTCGTATTACGCGCGCTCACTGGCCGTCGTTTTACAACGTCGTGACTGGGA
AAACCCTGGCGTTACCCAACTTAATCGCCTTGCAGCACATCCCCCTTTCGCCAGCTGGCGTAATAGCGAA
GAGGCCCGCACCGATCGCCCTTCCCAACAGTTGCGCAGCCTGAATGGCGAATGGG
[124 nt withheld, positions 3906-4029]
C
[91 nt withheld, positions 4031-4121]
A
[49 nt withheld, positions 4123-4171]
CCTTTGACGTTGGAGTCCACGTTCTTT
[37 nt withheld, positions 4199-4235]
ACCCTATCTCGGTCTATTCTTTTGATTTATAAGGGATTTTGCCGATTTCGGCCTATTGGTTAAAAAATGA
GCTGATTTAACAAAAATTTAACGCGAATTTTAACAAAATATTAACGCTTACAATTTAGGTGGCACTTTTC
GGGGAAATGTGCGCGGAACCCCTATTTGTTTATTTTTCTAAATACATTCAAATATGTATCCGCTCATGAG
ACAATAACCCTGATAAATGCTTCAATAATATTGAAAAAGGAAGAGTATGAGTATTCAACATTTCCGTGTC
GCCCTTATTCCCTTTTTTGCGGCATTTTGCCTTCCTGTTTTTGCTCACCCAGAAACGCTGGTGAAAGTAA
AAGATGCTGAAGATCAGTTGGGTGCACGAGTGGGTTACATCGAACTGGATCTCAACAGCGGTAAGATCCT
TGAGAGTTTTCGCCCCGAAGAACGTTTTCCAATGATGAGCACTTTTAAAGTTCTGCTATGTGGCGCGGTA
TTATCCCGTATTGACGCCGGGCAAGAGCAACTCGGTCGCCGCATACACTATTCTCAGAATGACTTGGTTG
AGTACTCACCAGTCACAGAAAAGCATCTTACGGATGGCATGACAGTAAGAGAATTATGCAGTGCTGCCAT
AACCATGAGTGATAACACTGCGGCCAACTTACTTCTGACAACGATCGGAGGACCGAAGGAGCTAACCGCT
TTTTTGCACAACATGGGGGATCATGTAACTCGCCTTGATCGTTGGGAACCGGAGCTGAATGAAGCCATAC
CAAACGACGAGCGTGACACCACGATGCCTGTAGCAATGGCAACAACGTTGCGCAAACTATTAACTGGCGA
ACTACTTACTCTAGCTTCCCGGCAACAATTAATAGACTGGATGGAGGCGGATAAAGTTGCAGGACCACTT
CTGCGCTCGGCCCTTCCGGCTGGCTGGTTTATTGCTGATAAATCTGGAGCCGGTGAGCGTGGGTCTCGCG
GTATCATTGCAGCACTGGGGCCAGATGGTAAGCCCTCCCGTATCGTAGTTATCTACACGACGGGGAGTCA
GGCAACTATGGATGAACGAAATAGACAGATCGCTGAGATAGGTGCCTCACTGATTAAGCATTGGTAACTG
TCAGACCAAGTTTACTCATATATACTTTAGATTGATTTAAAACTTCATTTTTAATTTAAAAGGATCTAGG
TGAAGATCCTTTTTGATAATCTCATGACCAAAATCCCTTAACGTGAGTTTTCGTTCCACTGAGCGTCAGA
CCCCGTAGAAAAGATCAAAGGATCTTCTTGAGATCCTTTTTTTCTGCGCGTAATCTGCTGCTTGCAAACA
AAAAAACCACCGCTACCAGCGGTGGTTTGTTTGCCGGATCAAGAGCTACCAACTCTTTTTCCGAAGGTAA
CTGGCTTCAGCAGAGCGCAGATACCAAATACTGTTCTTCTAGTGTAGCCGTAGTTAGGCCACCACTTCAA
GAACTCTGTAGCACCGCCTACATACCTCGCTCTGCTAATCCTGTTACCAGTGGCTGCTGCCAGTGGCGAT
AAGTCGTGTCTTACCGGGTTGGACTCAAGACGATAGTTACCGGATAAGGCGCAGCGGTCGGGCTGAACGG
GGGGTTCGTGCACACAGCCCAGCTTGGAGCGAACGACCTACACCGAACTGAGATACCTACAGCGTGAGCT
ATGAGAAAGCGCCACGCTTCCCGAAGGGAGAAAGGCGGACAGGTATCCGGTAAGCGGCAGGGTCGGAACA
GGAGAGCGCACGAGGGAGCTTCCAGGGGGAAACGCCTGGTATCTTTATAGTCCTGTCGGGTTTCGCCACC
TCTGACTTGAGCGTCGATTTTTGTGATGCTCGTCAGGGGGGCGGAGCCTATGGAAAAACGCCAGCAACGC
GGCCTTTTTACGGTTCCTGGCCTTTTGCTGGCCTTTTGCTCACATGTTCTTTCCTGCGTTATCCCCTGAT
TCTGTGGATAACCGTATTACCGCCTTTGAGTGAGCTGATACCGCTCGCCGCAGCCGAACGACCGAGCGCA
GCGAGTCAGTGAGCGAGGAAGCGGAAGAGCGCCCAATACGCAAACCGCCTCTCCCCGCGCGTTGGCCGAT
TCATTAATGCAGCTGGCACGACAGGTTTCCCGACTGGAAAGCGGGCAGTGAGCGCAACGCAATTAATGTG
AGTTAGCTCACTCATTAGGCACCCCAGGCTTTACACTTTATGCTTCCGGCTCGTATGTTGTGTGGAATTG
TGAGCGGATAACAATTTCACACAGGAAACAGCTATGACCATGATTACGCCAAGCGCGCAATTAACCCTCA
CTAAAGGGAACAAAAGCTGGAGCTGCAAGCTTAATGTAGTCTTATGCAATACTCTTGTAGTCTTGCAACA
TGGTAACGATGAGTTAGCAACATGCCTTACAAGGAGAGAAAAAGCACCGTGCATGCCGATTGGTGGAAGT
AAGGTGGTACGATCGTGCCTTATTAGGAAGGCAACAGACGGGTCTGACATGGATTGGACGAACCACTGAA
TTGCCGCATTGCAGAGATATTGTATTTAAGTGCCTAGCTCGATACATAAACGGGTCTCTCTGGTTAGACC
AGATCTGAGCCTGGGAGCTCTCTGGCTAACTAGGGAACCCACTGCTTAAGCCTCAATAAAGCTTGCCTTG
AGTGCTTCAAGTAGTGTGTGCCCGTCTGTTGTGTGACTCTGGTAACTAGAGATCCCTCAGACCCTTTTAG
TCAGTGTGGAAAATCTCTAGCAGTGGCGCCCGAACAGGGACTTGAAAGCGAAAGGGAAACCAGAGGAGCT
CTCTCGACGCAGGACTCGGCTTGCTGAAGCGCGCACGGCAAGAGGCGAGGGGCGGCGACTGGTGAGTACG
CCAAAAATTTTGACTAGCGGAGGCTAGAAGGAGAGAGATGGGTGCGAGAGCGTCAGTATTAAGCGGGGGA
GAATTAGATCGCGATGGGAAAAAATTCGGTTAAGGCCAGGGGGAAAGAAAAAATATAAATTAAAACATAT
AGTATGGGCAAGCAGGGAGCTAGAACGATTCGCAGTTAATCCTGGCCTGTTAGAAACATCAGAAGGCTGT
AGACAAATACTGGGACAGCTACAACCATCCCTTCAGACAGGATCAGAAGAACTTAGATCATTATATAATA
CAGTAGCAACCCTCTATTGTGTGCATCAAAGGATAGAGATAAAAGACACCAAGGAAGCTTTAGACAAGAT
AGAGGAAGAGCAAAACAAAAGTAAGACCACCGCACAGCAAGCGGCCGCTGATCTTCAGACCTGGAGGAGG
AGATATGAGGGACAATTGGAGAAGTGAATTATATAAATATAAAGTAGTAAAAATTGAACCATTAGGAGTA
GCACCCACCAAGGCAAAGAGAAGAGTGGTGCAGAGAGAAAAAAGAGCAGTGGGAATAGGAGCTTTGTTCC
TTGGGTTCTTGGGAGCAGCAGGAAGCACTATGGGCGCAGCGTCAATGACGCTGACGGTACAGGCCAGACA
ATTATTGTCTGGTATAGTGCAGCAGCAGAACAATTTGCTGAGGGCTATTGAGGCGCAACAGCATCTGTTG
CAACTCACAGTCTGGGGCATCAAGCAGCTCCAGGCAAGAATCCTGGCTGTGGAAAGATACCTAAAGGATC
AACAGCTCCTGGGGATTTGGGGTTGCTCTGGAAAACTCATTTGCACCACTGCTGTGCCTTGGAATGCTAG
TTGGAGTAATAAATCTCTGGAACAGATTTGGAATCACACGACCTGGATGGAGTGGGACAGAGAAATTAAC
AATTACACAAGCTTAATACACTCCTTAATTGAAGAATCGCAAAACCAGCAAGAAAAGAATGAACAAGAAT
TATTGGAATTAGATAAATGGGCAAGTTTGTGGAATTGGTTTAACATAACAAATTGGCTGTGGTATATAAA
ATTATTCATAATGATAGTAGGAGGCTTGGTAGGTTTAAGAATAGTTTTTGCTGTACTTTCTATAGTGAAT
AGAGTTAGGCAGGGATATTCACCATTATCGTTTCAGACCCACCTCCCAACCCCGAGGGGACCCTTGCGCC
TTTTCCAAGGCAGCCCTGGGTTTGCGCAGGGACGCGGCTGCTCTGGGCGTGGTTCCGGGAAACGCAGCGG
CGCCGACCCTGGGTCTCGCACATTCTTCACGTCCGTTCGCAGCGTCACCCGGATCTTCGCCGCTACCCTT
GTGGGCCCCCCGGCGACGCTTCCTGCTCCGCCCCTAAGTCGGGAAGGTTCCTTGCGGTTCGCGGCGTGCC
GGACGTGACAAACGGAAGCCGCACGTCTCACTAGTACCCTCGCAGACGGACAGCGCCAGGGAGCAATGGC
AGCGCGCCGACCGCGATGGGCTGTGGCCAATAGCGGCTGCTCAGCAGGGCGCGCCGAGAGCAGCGGCCGG
GAAGGGGCGGTGCGGGAGGCGGGGTGTGGGGCGGTAGTGTGGGCCCTGTTCCTGCCCGCGCGGTGTTCCG
CATTCTGCAAGCCTCCGGAGCGCACGTCGGCAGTCGGCTCCCTCGTTGACCGAATCACCGACCTCTCTCC
CCAGGGGGTACCACCATGGCCAAGCCTTTGTCTCAAGAAGAATCCACCCTCATTGAAAGAGCAACGGCTA
CAATCAACAGCATCCCCATCTCTGAAGACTACAGCGTCGCCAGCGCAGCTCTCTCTAGCGACGGCCGCAT
CTTCACTGGTGTCAATGTATATCATTTTACTGGGGGACCTTGTGCAGAACTCGTGGTGCTGGGCACTGCT
GCTGCTGCGGCAGCTGGCAACCTGACTTGTATCGTCGCGATCGGAAATGAGAACAGGGGCATCTTGAGCC
CCTGCGGACGGTGCCGACAGGTGCTTCTCGATCTGCATCCTGGGATCAAAGCCATAGTGAAGGACAGTGA
TGGACAGCCGACGGCAGTTGGGATTCGTGAATTGCTGCCCTCTGGTTATGTGTGGGAGGGCCTGCAGCTG
CAGTAGTAAGAATTCTAGATCTTGAGACAAATGGCAGTATTCATCCACAATTTTAAAAGAAAAGGGGGGA
TTGGGGGGTACAGTGCAGGGGAAAGAATAGTAGACATAATAGCAACAGACATACAAACTAAAGAATTACA
AAAACAAATTACAAAAATTCAAAATTTTCGGGTTTATTACAGGGACAGCAGAGATCCACTTTGGCGCCGG
CTCGAGGGGG
Features (pLannotate 1.2.2; 29 found; start..end, strand, type, name):
     65..368     +  enhancer       CMV enhancer: human cytomegalovirus immediate early enhancer
    369..572     +  promoter       CMV promoter: human cytomegalovirus (CMV) immediate early promoter
    643..1599    +  CDS            TurboID: mutant of the E. coli biotin ligase BioID engineered for improved catalytic efficiency (Branon et al., 2018)
   1708..2409    +  CDS            TagBFP: monomeric blue fluorescent protein mammalian codon-optimized
   2432..3020    +  misc_feature   WPRE: woodchuck hepatitis virus posttranscriptional regulatory element
   3071..3090    +  misc_feature   cPPT/CTS (fragment): central polypurine tract and central termination sequence of HIV-1
   3092..3325    +  LTR            3' LTR (ΔU3): self-inactivating 3' long terminal repeat (LTR) from HIV-1
   3403..3524    +  polyA_signal   SV40 poly(A) signal: SV40 polyadenylation signal
   3564..3699    +  rep_origin     SV40 ori: SV40 origin of replication
   3720..3738    -  promoter       T7 promoter: promoter for bacteriophage T7 RNA polymerase
   3746..3901    +  CDS            lacZα (fragment): LacZα fragment of β-galactosidase; lacZ fragment
   3906..4334    +  rep_origin     f1 ori (sequence partly withheld): f1 bacteriophage origin of replication; arrow indicates direction of (+) strand synthesis
   4387..4491    +  promoter       AmpR promoter: bla
   4492..5352    +  CDS            AmpR: β-lactamase; bla; confers resistance to ampicillin, carbenicillin, and related antibiotics
   5523..6111    +  rep_origin     ori: high-copy-number ColE1/pMB1/pBR322/pUC origin of replication
   6294..6386    +  CDS            lacI (fragment): lac repressor; lacI; The lac repressor binds to the lac operator to inhibit transcription in E. coli. This inhibition can be relieved by adding lactose or isopropyl-β-D-thiogalactopyranoside (IPTG).
   6399..6420    +  protein_bind   CAP binding site: CAP binding activates transcription in the presence of cAMP. E. coli catabolite activator protein
   6435..6465    +  promoter       lac promoter: promoter for the E. coli lac operon
   6473..6489    +  protein_bind   lac operator: The lac repressor binds to the lac operator to inhibit transcription in E. coli. This inhibition can be relieved by adding lactose or isopropyl-β-D-thiogalactopyranoside (IPTG). lac repressor encoded by lacI
   6534..6552    +  promoter       T3 promoter: promoter for bacteriophage T3 RNA polymerase
   6580..6806    +  promoter       RSV promoter: Rous sarcoma virus enhancer/promoter
   6807..6987    +  LTR            5' LTR (truncated): truncated 5' long terminal repeat (LTR) from HIV-1
   7034..7159    +  misc_feature   HIV-1 Ψ: packaging signal of human immunodeficiency virus type 1
   7143..7506    +  CDS            HIV-1 gag (fragment): gag protein from human immunodeficiency virus 1; gag
   7652..7885    +  misc_feature   RRE: The Rev response element (RRE) of HIV-1 allows for Rev-dependent mRNA export from the nucleus to the cytoplasm.
   8262..8288    +  CDS            Rev (fragment): human immunodeficiency virus 1 (HIV-1) Rev protein; rev; enhances nuclear export of unspliced and incompletely spliced viral mRNAs
   8289..8789    +  promoter       hPGK promoter: human phosphoglycerate kinase 1 promoter
   8801..9196    +  CDS            BSD: blasticidin S deaminase; Aspergillus terreus BSD; confers resistance to blasticidin
   9256..9373    +  misc_feature   cPPT/CTS: central polypurine tract and central termination sequence of HIV-1
