[The description below was written by a language model from this plasmid's Addgene catalogue record and pLannotate feature annotations shown in this document.]
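Description:
Start Stuffer TurboID V5 T2A BFP is a third-generation, self-inactivating lentiviral expression plasmid built on the pLX303 backbone and intended for proximity-biotinylation (TurboID) experiments in mammalian cells. It is propagated in E. coli through a high-copy ColE1/pUC-type origin with ampicillin selection (AmpR). The backbone also carries an f1 origin, an SV40 origin and poly(A) signal, and residual lac and T7/T3 promoter elements from the parental cloning vector. The viral portion consists of an RSV promoter driving a truncated HIV-1 5' LTR, the Ψ packaging signal with a gag fragment, the RRE, a cPPT/CTS, a WPRE and a ΔU3 3' LTR. The genomic RNA can therefore be packaged when helper functions are supplied in trans, and it integrates with its LTR promoter activity disabled.

Two expression units lie within the provirus. A human PGK promoter drives blasticidin S deaminase, which allows blasticidin selection of transduced cells. Downstream, the CMV enhancer/promoter drives the payload, which is TurboID, the engineered high-activity E. coli biotin ligase, followed by TagBFP. According to the construct name, a V5 epitope tag and a T2A self-cleaving peptide sit between the two coding sequences. The feature table does not annotate either one, although there is an unannotated gap between TurboID and TagBFP. This arrangement would yield V5-tagged TurboID and a separate blue fluorescent reporter from one transcript, so BFP marks expressing cells without being fused to the ligase.

"Start Stuffer" in the name suggests a start codon and placeholder sequence upstream of TurboID, where a bait protein could be cloned in. The record does not describe this element or the cloning sites. As deposited, the plasmid plausibly serves as a parental or unfused TurboID control vector.
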