Addgene plasmid #233257: Start Stuffer TurboID V5 T2A BFP
Purpose: Expression of BFP-tagged vector for Turbo ID experiments
Depositing lab: David Bryant. Depositing organization: University of Glasgow. Publication: PTEN deficiency exposes a requirement for an ARF GTPase module for integrin-dependent invasion in ovarian cancer. Nikolatou K, Sandilands E, Roman-Fernandez A, Cumming EM, Freckmann E, Lilla S, Buetow L, McGarry L, Neilson M, Shaw R, Strachan D, Miller C, Huang DT, McNeish IA, Norman JC, Zanivan S, Bryant DM. EMBO J. 2023 Sep 18;42(18):e113987. doi: 10.15252/embj.2023113987. Epub 2023 Aug 14. PubMed 37577760.
Backbone
  Vector backbone: pLX303
  Vector type: Lentiviral
Growth in bacteria
  Bacterial resistance: Ampicillin, 100 μg/mL
  Growth temperature: 37°C
  Growth strain: NEB Stable
  Copy number: High Copy
Gene/Insert
  Gene/Insert name: TurboID V5 T2A BFP
  Species: Other
  Cloning method: Restriction Enzyme; 5′ cloning site Unknown (unknown if destroyed)
Terms and licenses: Academic/Nonprofit Terms; Industry Terms: Not Available to Industry
How to cite: Start Stuffer TurboID V5 T2A BFP was a gift from David Bryant (Addgene plasmid # 233257 ; http://n2t.net/addgene:233257 ; RRID:Addgene_233257)
